Addgene plasmid #90680: ESCO2 C9.2 gRNA
Purpose: 3rd generation lentiviral gRNA plasmid targeting human ESCO2
Depositing lab: Iain Cheeseman. Depositing organization: Whitehead Institute for Biomedical Research. Publication: Large-Scale Analysis of CRISPR/Cas9 Cell-Cycle Knockouts Reveals the Diversity of p53-Dependent Responses to Cell-Cycle Defects. McKinley KL, Cheeseman IM. Dev Cell. 2017 Feb 27;40(4):405-420.e2. doi: 10.1016/j.devcel.2017.01.012. Epub 2017 Feb 16. PubMed 28216383.
Backbone
  Vector backbone: pLenti-sgRNA
  Backbone manufacturer: Eric Lander & David Sabatini labs (Addgene plasmid #71409)
  Backbone size w/o insert (bp): 9151
  Vector type: Lentiviral, CRISPR
  Selectable markers: Puromycin
Growth in bacteria
  Bacterial resistance: Ampicillin, 100 μg/mL
  Growth temperature: 37°C
  Growth strain: NEB Stable
  Copy number: Unknown
Gene/Insert
  Gene/Insert name: ESCO2 (Guide Designation C9.2) (alt name: pKMKO series)
  gRNA/shRNA sequence: CACCgTAAGTGGTACCTCAATCCAC
  Species: H. sapiens (human)
  Promoter: U6
  Cloning method: Restriction Enzyme; 5′ cloning site BsmBI (destroyed during cloning); 3′ cloning site BsmBI (destroyed during cloning)
  Sequencing primers: 5′ hU6-F (5'-GAGGGCCTATTTCCCATGATT-3'); 3′ EF1a-R (5'-CACGGCGACTACTGCACTTA-3')
Terms and licenses: Academic/Nonprofit Terms; Industry Terms: Not Available to Industry
Depositor comments: Please note that gRNA target sequence listed is not strictly the 20nt spacer sequence, but also contains the 5' BsmBI overhang. For more information about knockout human cell lines generated using this plasmid, please see http://cellcycleknockouts.wi.mit.edu/ .
How to cite: ESCO2 C9.2 gRNA was a gift from Iain Cheeseman (Addgene plasmid # 90680 ; http://n2t.net/addgene:90680 ; RRID:Addgene_90680)
