[The description below was written by a language model from this plasmid's Addgene catalogue record and pLannotate feature annotations shown in this document.]
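Description:
ESCO2 C9.2 gRNA is a third-generation lentiviral CRISPR guide plasmid built on the pLenti-sgRNA backbone and designed to target human ESCO2. It is propagated in E. coli through a high-copy ColE1/pUC-type origin with ampicillin selection (AmpR under its own bla promoter). An f1 origin and remnants of a lac/lacZα cloning region with flanking T3 and T7 promoters are also annotated in the bacterial portion. The catalogue lists the empty backbone as 9,151 bp, whereas the sequenced record is 7,302 nt. This would be consistent with loss of a filler fragment when the guide was cloned between the two BsmBI sites (both destroyed), although the record does not say so explicitly.

The viral cassette begins with an RSV promoter fused to a truncated HIV-1 5' LTR, which makes genomic RNA production Tat-independent. It continues with the Ψ packaging signal and a partial gag region, the Rev response element for nuclear export, and a cPPT/CTS. A self-inactivating ΔU3 3' LTR followed by an SV40 poly(A) signal closes the cassette. Within it, a human U6 RNA polymerase III promoter drives the ESCO2-specific spacer joined to the S. pyogenes tracrRNA-derived scaffold, producing a single guide RNA. Downstream, an EF-1α core promoter expresses puromycin N-acetyltransferase for selection of transduced mammalian cells, with a WPRE to enhance transcript expression.

No Cas9 is annotated, so the nuclease must come from another source, such as a Cas9-expressing cell line. The plasmid is one of a series used to generate cell-cycle gene knockouts in human cells.
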