Features (pLannotate 1.2.2; 28 found; start..end, strand, type, name):
      1..23      +  rep_origin     RSF ori (fragment): Plasmids containing the RSF 1030 origin of replication can be propagated in E. coli cells that contain additional plasmids with compatible origins.
     25..117     +  CDS            lacI (fragment): lac repressor; lacI; The lac repressor binds to the lac operator to inhibit transcription in E. coli. This inhibition can be relieved by adding lactose or isopropyl-β-D-thiogalactopyranoside (IPTG).
    130..151     +  protein_bind   CAP binding site: CAP binding activates transcription in the presence of cAMP. E. coli catabolite activator protein
    166..196     +  promoter       lac promoter: promoter for the E. coli lac operon
    204..220     +  protein_bind   lac operator: The lac repressor binds to the lac operator to inhibit transcription in E. coli. This inhibition can be relieved by adding lactose or isopropyl-β-D-thiogalactopyranoside (IPTG). lac repressor encoded by lacI
    265..283     +  promoter       T3 promoter: promoter for bacteriophage T3 RNA polymerase
    311..537     +  promoter       RSV promoter: Rous sarcoma virus enhancer/promoter
    538..718     +  LTR            5' LTR (truncated): truncated 5' long terminal repeat (LTR) from HIV-1
    765..890     +  misc_feature   HIV-1 Ψ: packaging signal of human immunodeficiency virus type 1
    874..1237    +  CDS            HIV-1 gag (fragment): gag protein from human immunodeficiency virus 1; gag
   1383..1616    +  misc_feature   RRE: The Rev response element (RRE) of HIV-1 allows for Rev-dependent mRNA export from the nucleus to the cytoplasm.
   1993..2019    +  CDS            Rev (fragment): human immunodeficiency virus 1 (HIV-1) Rev protein; rev; enhances nuclear export of unspliced and incompletely spliced viral mRNAs
   2023..2263    +  promoter       U6 promoter: RNA polymerase III promoter for human U6 snRNA
   2311..2378    +  misc_RNA       tracrRNA (fragment): trans-activating CRISPR RNA for the Streptococcus pyogenes CRISPR/Cas9 system
   2427..2544    +  misc_feature   cPPT/CTS: central polypurine tract and central termination sequence of HIV-1
   2613..2824    +  promoter       EF-1α core promoter: core promoter for human elongation factor EF-1α
   2850..3449    +  CDS            PuroR (fragment): puromycin N-acetyltransferase; pac from Streptomyces; confers resistance to puromycin
   3465..4053    +  misc_feature   WPRE: woodchuck hepatitis virus posttranscriptional regulatory element
   4104..4123    +  misc_feature   cPPT/CTS (fragment): central polypurine tract and central termination sequence of HIV-1
   4125..4358    +  LTR            3' LTR (ΔU3): self-inactivating 3' long terminal repeat (LTR) from HIV-1
   4436..4557    +  polyA_signal   SV40 poly(A) signal: SV40 polyadenylation signal
   4597..4732    +  rep_origin     SV40 ori: SV40 origin of replication
   4753..4771    -  promoter       T7 promoter: promoter for bacteriophage T7 RNA polymerase
   4779..4934    +  CDS            lacZα (fragment): LacZα fragment of β-galactosidase; lacZ fragment
   4939..5367    +  rep_origin     f1 ori (sequence partly withheld): f1 bacteriophage origin of replication; arrow indicates direction of (+) strand synthesis
   5420..5524    +  promoter       AmpR promoter: bla
   5525..6385    +  CDS            AmpR: β-lactamase; bla; confers resistance to ampicillin, carbenicillin, and related antibiotics
   6556..7144    +  rep_origin     ori: high-copy-number ColE1/pMB1/pBR322/pUC origin of replication
>Addgene plasmid #90680 | ESCO2 C9.2 gRNA | addgene full sequence | sequence record 183199 | Addgene NGS Result
GTCAGTGAGCGAGGAAGCGGAAGAGCGCCCAATACGCAAACCGCCTCTCCCCGCGCGTTGGCCGATTCAT
TAATGCAGCTGGCACGACAGGTTTCCCGACTGGAAAGCGGGCAGTGAGCGCAACGCAATTAATGTGAGTT
AGCTCACTCATTAGGCACCCCAGGCTTTACACTTTATGCTTCCGGCTCGTATGTTGTGTGGAATTGTGAG
CGGATAACAATTTCACACAGGAAACAGCTATGACCATGATTACGCCAAGCGCGCAATTAACCCTCACTAA
AGGGAACAAAAGCTGGAGCTGCAAGCTTAATGTAGTCTTATGCAATACTCTTGTAGTCTTGCAACATGGT
AACGATGAGTTAGCAACATGCCTTACAAGGAGAGAAAAAGCACCGTGCATGCCGATTGGTGGAAGTAAGG
TGGTACGATCGTGCCTTATTAGGAAGGCAACAGACGGGTCTGACATGGATTGGACGAACCACTGAATTGC
CGCATTGCAGAGATATTGTATTTAAGTGCCTAGCTCGATACATAAACGGGTCTCTCTGGTTAGACCAGAT
CTGAGCCTGGGAGCTCTCTGGCTAACTAGGGAACCCACTGCTTAAGCCTCAATAAAGCTTGCCTTGAGTG
CTTCAAGTAGTGTGTGCCCGTCTGTTGTGTGACTCTGGTAACTAGAGATCCCTCAGACCCTTTTAGTCAG
TGTGGAAAATCTCTAGCAGTGGCGCCCGAACAGGGACTTGAAAGCGAAAGGGAAACCAGAGGAGCTCTCT
CGACGCAGGACTCGGCTTGCTGAAGCGCGCACGGCAAGAGGCGAGGGGCGGCGACTGGTGAGTACGCCAA
AAATTTTGACTAGCGGAGGCTAGAAGGAGAGAGATGGGTGCGAGAGCGTCAGTATTAAGCGGGGGAGAAT
TAGATCGCGATGGGAAAAAATTCGGTTAAGGCCAGGGGGAAAGAAAAAATATAAATTAAAACATATAGTA
TGGGCAAGCAGGGAGCTAGAACGATTCGCAGTTAATCCTGGCCTGTTAGAAACATCAGAAGGCTGTAGAC
AAATACTGGGACAGCTACAACCATCCCTTCAGACAGGATCAGAAGAACTTAGATCATTATATAATACAGT
AGCAACCCTCTATTGTGTGCATCAAAGGATAGAGATAAAAGACACCAAGGAAGCTTTAGACAAGATAGAG
GAAGAGCAAAACAAAAGTAAGACCACCGCACAGCAAGCGGCCGCTGATCTTCAGACCTGGAGGAGGAGAT
ATGAGGGACAATTGGAGAAGTGAATTATATAAATATAAAGTAGTAAAAATTGAACCATTAGGAGTAGCAC
CCACCAAGGCAAAGAGAAGAGTGGTGCAGAGAGAAAAAAGAGCAGTGGGAATAGGAGCTTTGTTCCTTGG
GTTCTTGGGAGCAGCAGGAAGCACTATGGGCGCAGCGTCAATGACGCTGACGGTACAGGCCAGACAATTA
TTGTCTGGTATAGTGCAGCAGCAGAACAATTTGCTGAGGGCTATTGAGGCGCAACAGCATCTGTTGCAAC
TCACAGTCTGGGGCATCAAGCAGCTCCAGGCAAGAATCCTGGCTGTGGAAAGATACCTAAAGGATCAACA
GCTCCTGGGGATTTGGGGTTGCTCTGGAAAACTCATTTGCACCACTGCTGTGCCTTGGAATGCTAGTTGG
AGTAATAAATCTCTGGAACAGATTTGGAATCACACGACCTGGATGGAGTGGGACAGAGAAATTAACAATT
ACACAAGCTTAATACACTCCTTAATTGAAGAATCGCAAAACCAGCAAGAAAAGAATGAACAAGAATTATT
GGAATTAGATAAATGGGCAAGTTTGTGGAATTGGTTTAACATAACAAATTGGCTGTGGTATATAAAATTA
TTCATAATGATAGTAGGAGGCTTGGTAGGTTTAAGAATAGTTTTTGCTGTACTTTCTATAGTGAATAGAG
TTAGGCAGGGATATTCACCATTATCGTTTCAGACCCACCTCCCAACCCCGAGGGGACCCAGAGAGGGCCT
ATTTCCCATGATTCCTTCATATTTGCATATACGATACAAGGCTGTTAGAGAGATAATTAGAATTAATTTG
ACTGTAAACACAAAGATATTAGTACAAAATACGTGACGTAGAAAGTAATAATTTCTTGGGTAGTTTGCAG
TTTTAAAATTATGTTTTAAAATGGACTATCATATGCTTACCGTAACTTGAAAGTATTTCGATTTCTTGGC
TTTATATATCTTGTGGAAAGGACGAAACACCGTAAGTGGTACCTCAATCCACGTTTAAGAGCTATGCTGG
AAACAGCATAGCAAGTTTAAATAAGGCTAGTCCGTTATCAACTTGAAAAAGTGGCACCGAGTCGGTGCTT
TTTTTGAATTCTAGATCTTGAGACAAATGGCAGTATTCATCCACAATTTTAAAAGAAAAGGGGGGATTGG
GGGGTACAGTGCAGGGGAAAGAATAGTAGACATAATAGCAACAGACATACAAACTAAAGAATTACAAAAA
CAAATTACAAAAATTCAAAATTTTCGGGTTTATTACAGGGACAGCAGAGATCCACTTTGGCGCCGGCTCG
AGTGGCTCCGGTGCCCGTCAGTGGGCAGAGCGCACATCGCCCACAGTCCCCGAGAAGTTGGGGGGAGGGG
TCGGCAATTGAACCGGTGCCTAGAGAAGGTGGCGCGGGGTAAACTGGGAAAGTGATGTCGTGTACTGGCT
CCGCCTTTTTCCCGAGGGTGGGGGAGAACCGTATATAAGTGCAGTAGTCGCCGTGAACGTTCTTTTTCGC
AACGGGTTTGCCGCCAGAACACAGGTGTCGTGACGCGGGATCCGCCACCATGACCGAGTACAAGCCCACG
GTGCGCCTCGCCACCCGCGACGACGTCCCCAGGGCCGTACGCACCCTCGCCGCCGCGTTCGCCGACTACC
CCGCCACGCGCCACACCGTCGATCCGGACCGCCACATCGAGCGGGTCACCGAGCTGCAAGAACTCTTCCT
CACGCGCGTCGGGCTCGACATCGGCAAGGTGTGGGTCGCGGACGACGGCGCCGCGGTGGCGGTCTGGACC
ACGCCGGAGAGCGTCGAAGCGGGGGCGGTGTTCGCCGAGATCGGCCCGCGCATGGCCGAGTTGAGCGGTT
CCCGGCTGGCCGCGCAGCAACAGATGGAAGGCCTCCTGGCGCCGCACCGGCCCAAGGAGCCCGCGTGGTT
CCTGGCCACCGTCGGAGTCTCGCCCGACCACCAGGGCAAGGGTCTGGGCAGCGCCGTCGTGCTCCCCGGA
GTGGAGGCGGCCGAGCGCGCCGGGGTGCCCGCCTTCCTGGAGACCTCCGCGCCCCGCAACCTCCCCTTCT
ACGAGCGGCTCGGCTTCACCGTCACCGCCGACGTCGAGGTGCCCGAAGGACCGCGCACCTGGTGCATGAC
CCGCAAGCCCGGTGCCTGAACGCGTTAAGTCGACAATCAACCTCTGGATTACAAAATTTGTGAAAGATTG
ACTGGTATTCTTAACTATGTTGCTCCTTTTACGCTATGTGGATACGCTGCTTTAATGCCTTTGTATCATG
CTATTGCTTCCCGTATGGCTTTCATTTTCTCCTCCTTGTATAAATCCTGGTTGCTGTCTCTTTATGAGGA
GTTGTGGCCCGTTGTCAGGCAACGTGGCGTGGTGTGCACTGTGTTTGCTGACGCAACCCCCACTGGTTGG
GGCATTGCCACCACCTGTCAGCTCCTTTCCGGGACTTTCGCTTTCCCCCTCCCTATTGCCACGGCGGAAC
TCATCGCCGCCTGCCTTGCCCGCTGCTGGACAGGGGCTCGGCTGTTGGGCACTGACAATTCCGTGGTGTT
GTCGGGGAAATCATCGTCCTTTCCTTGGCTGCTCGCCTGTGTTGCCACCTGGATTCTGCGCGGGACGTCC
TTCTGCTACGTCCCTTCGGCCCTCAATCCAGCGGACCTTCCTTCCCGCGGCCTGCTGCCGGCTCTGCGGC
CTCTTCCGCGTCTTCGCCTTCGCCCTCAGACGAGTCGGATCTCCCTTTGGGCCGCCTCCCCGCGTCGACT
TTAAGACCAATGACTTACAAGGCAGCTGTAGATCTTAGCCACTTTTTAAAAGAAAAGGGGGGACTGGAAG
GGCTAATTCACTCCCAACGAAGACAAGATCTGCTTTTTGCTTGTACTGGGTCTCTCTGGTTAGACCAGAT
CTGAGCCTGGGAGCTCTCTGGCTAACTAGGGAACCCACTGCTTAAGCCTCAATAAAGCTTGCCTTGAGTG
CTTCAAGTAGTGTGTGCCCGTCTGTTGTGTGACTCTGGTAACTAGAGATCCCTCAGACCCTTTTAGTCAG
TGTGGAAAATCTCTAGCAGTACGTATAGTAGTTCATGTCATCTTATTATTCAGTATTTATAACTTGCAAA
GAAATGAATATCAGAGAGTGAGAGGAACTTGTTTATTGCAGCTTATAATGGTTACAAATAAAGCAATAGC
ATCACAAATTTCACAAATAAAGCATTTTTTTCACTGCATTCTAGTTGTGGTTTGTCCAAACTCATCAATG
TATCTTATCATGTCTGGCTCTAGCTATCCCGCCCCTAACTCCGCCCATCCCGCCCCTAACTCCGCCCAGT
TCCGCCCATTCTCCGCCCCATGGCTGACTAATTTTTTTTATTTATGCAGAGGCCGAGGCCGCCTCGGCCT
CTGAGCTATTCCAGAAGTAGTGAGGAGGCTTTTTTGGAGGCCTAGGGACGTACCCAATTCGCCCTATAGT
GAGTCGTATTACGCGCGCTCACTGGCCGTCGTTTTACAACGTCGTGACTGGGAAAACCCTGGCGTTACCC
AACTTAATCGCCTTGCAGCACATCCCCCTTTCGCCAGCTGGCGTAATAGCGAAGAGGCCCGCACCGATCG
CCCTTCCCAACAGTTGCGCAGCCTGAATGGCGAATGGG
[124 nt withheld, positions 4939-5062]
C
[91 nt withheld, positions 5064-5154]
A
[49 nt withheld, positions 5156-5204]
CCTTTGACGTTGGAGTCCACGTTCTTT
[37 nt withheld, positions 5232-5268]
ACCCTATCTCGGTCTATTCTTTTGATTTATAAGGGATTTTGCCGATTTCGGCCTATTGGTTAAAAAATGA
GCTGATTTAACAAAAATTTAACGCGAATTTTAACAAAATATTAACGCTTACAATTTAGGTGGCACTTTTC
GGGGAAATGTGCGCGGAACCCCTATTTGTTTATTTTTCTAAATACATTCAAATATGTATCCGCTCATGAG
ACAATAACCCTGATAAATGCTTCAATAATATTGAAAAAGGAAGAGTATGAGTATTCAACATTTCCGTGTC
GCCCTTATTCCCTTTTTTGCGGCATTTTGCCTTCCTGTTTTTGCTCACCCAGAAACGCTGGTGAAAGTAA
AAGATGCTGAAGATCAGTTGGGTGCACGAGTGGGTTACATCGAACTGGATCTCAACAGCGGTAAGATCCT
TGAGAGTTTTCGCCCCGAAGAACGTTTTCCAATGATGAGCACTTTTAAAGTTCTGCTATGTGGCGCGGTA
TTATCCCGTATTGACGCCGGGCAAGAGCAACTCGGTCGCCGCATACACTATTCTCAGAATGACTTGGTTG
AGTACTCACCAGTCACAGAAAAGCATCTTACGGATGGCATGACAGTAAGAGAATTATGCAGTGCTGCCAT
AACCATGAGTGATAACACTGCGGCCAACTTACTTCTGACAACGATCGGAGGACCGAAGGAGCTAACCGCT
TTTTTGCACAACATGGGGGATCATGTAACTCGCCTTGATCGTTGGGAACCGGAGCTGAATGAAGCCATAC
CAAACGACGAGCGTGACACCACGATGCCTGTAGCAATGGCAACAACGTTGCGCAAACTATTAACTGGCGA
ACTACTTACTCTAGCTTCCCGGCAACAATTAATAGACTGGATGGAGGCGGATAAAGTTGCAGGACCACTT
CTGCGCTCGGCCCTTCCGGCTGGCTGGTTTATTGCTGATAAATCTGGAGCCGGTGAGCGTGGGTCTCGCG
GTATCATTGCAGCACTGGGGCCAGATGGTAAGCCCTCCCGTATCGTAGTTATCTACACGACGGGGAGTCA
GGCAACTATGGATGAACGAAATAGACAGATCGCTGAGATAGGTGCCTCACTGATTAAGCATTGGTAACTG
TCAGACCAAGTTTACTCATATATACTTTAGATTGATTTAAAACTTCATTTTTAATTTAAAAGGATCTAGG
TGAAGATCCTTTTTGATAATCTCATGACCAAAATCCCTTAACGTGAGTTTTCGTTCCACTGAGCGTCAGA
CCCCGTAGAAAAGATCAAAGGATCTTCTTGAGATCCTTTTTTTCTGCGCGTAATCTGCTGCTTGCAAACA
AAAAAACCACCGCTACCAGCGGTGGTTTGTTTGCCGGATCAAGAGCTACCAACTCTTTTTCCGAAGGTAA
CTGGCTTCAGCAGAGCGCAGATACCAAATACTGTTCTTCTAGTGTAGCCGTAGTTAGGCCACCACTTCAA
GAACTCTGTAGCACCGCCTACATACCTCGCTCTGCTAATCCTGTTACCAGTGGCTGCTGCCAGTGGCGAT
AAGTCGTGTCTTACCGGGTTGGACTCAAGACGATAGTTACCGGATAAGGCGCAGCGGTCGGGCTGAACGG
GGGGTTCGTGCACACAGCCCAGCTTGGAGCGAACGACCTACACCGAACTGAGATACCTACAGCGTGAGCT
ATGAGAAAGCGCCACGCTTCCCGAAGGGAGAAAGGCGGACAGGTATCCGGTAAGCGGCAGGGTCGGAACA
GGAGAGCGCACGAGGGAGCTTCCAGGGGGAAACGCCTGGTATCTTTATAGTCCTGTCGGGTTTCGCCACC
TCTGACTTGAGCGTCGATTTTTGTGATGCTCGTCAGGGGGGCGGAGCCTATGGAAAAACGCCAGCAACGC
GGCCTTTTTACGGTTCCTGGCCTTTTGCTGGCCTTTTGCTCACATGTTCTTTCCTGCGTTATCCCCTGAT
TCTGTGGATAACCGTATTACCGCCTTTGAGTGAGCTGATACCGCTCGCCGCAGCCGAACGACCGAGCGCA
GCGA
